Addgene plasmid #43995: pCoofy24
Purpose: (Empty Backbone)
Depositing lab: Sabine Suppmann. Depositing organization: Max Planck Institute of Biochemistry. Publication: A new method to customize protein expression vectors for fast, efficient and background free parallel cloning. Scholz J, Besir H, Strasser C, Suppmann S. BMC Biotechnol. 2013 Feb 14;13(1):12. 10.1186/1472-6750-13-12 PubMed 23410102.
Backbone
  Vector backbone: pET, pCoofy19
  Backbone manufacturer: Novagen
  Backbone size (bp): 5806
  Modifications to backbone: Insertion of Llp-ccdB
  Vector type: Bacterial Expression
  Promoter: T7
  Tag / fusion protein: CBP (N terminal on backbone); His10 (C terminal on backbone)
Growth in bacteria
  Bacterial resistance: Kanamycin, 50 μg/mL
  Growth temperature: 37°C
  Growth strain: DB3.1
  Growth instructions: ccdB Survival cells are NOT suitable for the unmodified plasmid containing the ccdB gene. The plasmid is provided in the recommended DB3.1 strain.
  Copy number: Low Copy
Gene/Insert
  Cloning method: Ligation Independent Cloning
  Sequencing primers: 5′ 5' TAATACGACTCACTATAGGG 3'; 3′ 5' GCTAGTTATTGCTCAGCGG 3'
Terms and licenses: Academic/Nonprofit Terms; Industry Terms: Not Available to Industry
Depositor comments: Test each preparation of the plasmid by transforming it into non-resistant cells (ex. DH5a) to ensure negative selection by ccdB kills all the transformed cells as expected.
How to cite: pCoofy24 was a gift from Sabine Suppmann (Addgene plasmid # 43995 ; http://n2t.net/addgene:43995 ; RRID:Addgene_43995)
