[The description below was written by a language model from this plasmid's Addgene catalogue record and pLannotate feature annotations shown in this document.]
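Description:
pCoofy24 is an empty bacterial expression backbone of 5,806 bp, derived from the pET family (via pCoofy19) and designed for ligation-independent cloning of open reading frames for protein production in E. coli. It carries a kanamycin resistance gene (aph(3')-Ia) for selection and replicates from a ColE1/pBR322-type origin accompanied by the bom region and the rop gene, consistent with the low copy number recorded for it. An f1 phage origin is also present. Short tetracycline-resistance fragments and a partial AmpR promoter appear to be nonfunctional backbone remnants.

The expression cassette follows the standard pET design: a T7 promoter followed by a lac operator and the T7 gene 10 ribosome binding site, with a plasmid-borne lacI gene supplying repressor, so that transcription depends on T7 RNA polymerase and can be induced with IPTG. A T7 terminator closes the unit. Downstream of the RBS lies an N-terminal calmodulin-binding peptide (CBP) tag. The catalogue lists a C-terminal His10 tag, which the automated annotation detects only as a partial polyhistidine match. Between the two tags sits a ccdB cassette, described in the record as an Llp-ccdB insertion, encoding the gyrase-poisoning toxin.

Replacing ccdB with a gene of interest yields a fusion bearing both affinity tags. Unmodified vector kills standard cloning strains, which gives negative selection against background colonies. The parental plasmid therefore has to be maintained in a ccdB-tolerant strain, here DB3.1. The vector belongs to a series built for fast, parallel, background-free construction of expression plasmids with different tag combinations.
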