Features (pLannotate 1.2.2; 21 found; start..end, strand, type, name):
     12..467     +  rep_origin     f1 ori (sequence partly withheld): f1 bacteriophage origin of replication; arrow indicates direction of (+) strand synthesis
    494..551     +  promoter       AmpR promoter (fragment): bla
    560..1375    -  CDS            KanR: aminoglycoside phosphotransferase; aph(3')-Ia; confers resistance to kanamycin in bacteria or G418 (Geneticin®) in eukaryotes
   1497..2085    +  rep_origin     ori: high-copy-number ColE1/pMB1/pBR322/pUC origin of replication
   2271..2413    -  misc_feature   bom: basis of mobility region from pBR322
   2515..2706    -  CDS            rop: Rop protein, which maintains plasmids at low copy number; rop
   2723..3103    +  CDS            YPB1_ECOLX: Protein predicted: Swiss-Prot protein existence level 4. From Escherichia coli.
   3175..3466    -  CDS            TcR (fragment): tetracycline efflux protein; tet; confers resistance to tetracycline
   3481..3502    -  protein_bind   CAP binding site: CAP binding activates transcription in the presence of cAMP. E. coli catabolite activator protein
   3515..4597    -  CDS            lacI: lac repressor; lacI; The lac repressor binds to the lac operator to inhibit transcription in E. coli. This inhibition can be relieved by adding lactose or isopropyl-β-D-thiogalactopyranoside (IPTG).
   4598..4675    -  promoter       lacI promoter: lacI
   4683..4962    -  CDS            TcR (fragment): tetracycline efflux protein; tet; confers resistance to tetracycline
   4984..5002    +  promoter       T7 promoter: promoter for bacteriophage T7 RNA polymerase
   5003..5027    +  protein_bind   lac operator: The lac repressor binds to the lac operator to inhibit transcription in E. coli. This inhibition can be relieved by adding lactose or isopropyl-β-D-thiogalactopyranoside (IPTG). lac repressor encoded by lacI
   5042..5064    +  RBS            RBS: efficient ribosome binding site from bacteriophage T7 gene 10 (Olins and Rangwala, 1989)
   5074..5151    +  CDS            CBP: calmodulin-binding peptide derived from skeletal muscle myosin light chain kinase; binds calmodulin with nanomolar affinity in the presence of calcium
   5223..5254    -  misc_feature   MCS (fragment): pBluescript multiple cloning site
   5316..5618    +  CDS            ccdB: CcdB, a bacterial toxin that poisons DNA gyrase; ccdB; Plasmids containing the ccdB gene cannot be propagated in standard E. coli strains.
   5650..5667    +  CDS            9xHis (fragment): 9xHis affinity tag
   5677..5726    +  CDS            SET1 (fragment): solubility-enhancement tag derived from T7 phage gene 10B
   5734..5781    +  terminator     T7 terminator: transcription terminator for bacteriophage T7 RNA polymerase
>Addgene plasmid #43995 | pCoofy24 | depositor full sequence | sequence record 59497 | pCoofy24 sequence 5806 bps
TGGCGAATGGG
[124 nt withheld, positions 12-135]
C
[91 nt withheld, positions 137-227]
A
[49 nt withheld, positions 229-277]
CCTTTGACGTTGGAGTCCACGTTCTTT
[37 nt withheld, positions 305-341]
ACCCTATCTCGGTCTATTCTTTTGATTTATAAGGGATTTTGCCGATTTCGGCCTATTGGTTAAAAAATGA
GCTGATTTAACAAAAATTTAACGCGAATTTTAACAAAATATTAACGTTTACAATTTCAGGTGGCACTTTT
CGGGGAAATGTGCGCGGAACCCCTATTTGTTTATTTTTCTAAATACATTCAAATATGTATCCGCTCATGA
ATTAATTCTTAGAAAAACTCATCGAGCATCAAATGAAACTGCAATTTATTCATATCAGGATTATCAATAC
CATATTTTTGAAAAAGCCGTTTCTGTAATGAAGGAGAAAACTCACCGAGGCAGTTCCATAGGATGGCAAG
ATCCTGGTATCGGTCTGCGATTCCGACTCGTCCAACATCAATACAACCTATTAATTTCCCCTCGTCAAAA
ATAAGGTTATCAAGTGAGAAATCACCATGAGTGACGACTGAATCCGGTGAGAATGGCAAAAGTTTATGCA
TTTCTTTCCAGACTTGTTCAACAGGCCAGCCATTACGCTCGTCATCAAAATCACTCGCATCAACCAAACC
GTTATTCATTCGTGATTGCGCCTGAGCGAGACGAAATACGCGATCGCTGTTAAAAGGACAATTACAAACA
GGAATCGAATGCAACCGGCGCAGGAACACTGCCAGCGCATCAACAATATTTTCACCTGAATCAGGATATT
CTTCTAATACCTGGAATGCTGTTTTCCCGGGGATCGCAGTGGTGAGTAACCATGCATCATCAGGAGTACG
GATAAAATGCTTGATGGTCGGAAGAGGCATAAATTCCGTCAGCCAGTTTAGTCTGACCATCTCATCTGTA
ACATCATTGGCAACGCTACCTTTGCCATGTTTCAGAAACAACTCTGGCGCATCGGGCTTCCCATACAATC
GATAGATTGTCGCACCTGATTGCCCGACATTATCGCGAGCCCATTTATACCCATATAAATCAGCATCCAT
GTTGGAATTTAATCGCGGCCTAGAGCAAGACGTTTCCCGTTGAATATGGCTCATAACACCCCTTGTATTA
CTGTTTATGTAAGCAGACAGTTTTATTGTTCATGACCAAAATCCCTTAACGTGAGTTTTCGTTCCACTGA
GCGTCAGACCCCGTAGAAAAGATCAAAGGATCTTCTTGAGATCCTTTTTTTCTGCGCGTAATCTGCTGCT
TGCAAACAAAAAAACCACCGCTACCAGCGGTGGTTTGTTTGCCGGATCAAGAGCTACCAACTCTTTTTCC
GAAGGTAACTGGCTTCAGCAGAGCGCAGATACCAAATACTGTCCTTCTAGTGTAGCCGTAGTTAGGCCAC
CACTTCAAGAACTCTGTAGCACCGCCTACATACCTCGCTCTGCTAATCCTGTTACCAGTGGCTGCTGCCA
GTGGCGATAAGTCGTGTCTTACCGGGTTGGACTCAAGACGATAGTTACCGGATAAGGCGCAGCGGTCGGG
CTGAACGGGGGGTTCGTGCACACAGCCCAGCTTGGAGCGAACGACCTACACCGAACTGAGATACCTACAG
CGTGAGCTATGAGAAAGCGCCACGCTTCCCGAAGGGAGAAAGGCGGACAGGTATCCGGTAAGCGGCAGGG
TCGGAACAGGAGAGCGCACGAGGGAGCTTCCAGGGGGAAACGCCTGGTATCTTTATAGTCCTGTCGGGTT
TCGCCACCTCTGACTTGAGCGTCGATTTTTGTGATGCTCGTCAGGGGGGCGGAGCCTATGGAAAAACGCC
AGCAACGCGGCCTTTTTACGGTTCCTGGCCTTTTGCTGGCCTTTTGCTCACATGTTCTTTCCTGCGTTAT
CCCCTGATTCTGTGGATAACCGTATTACCGCCTTTGAGTGAGCTGATACCGCTCGCCGCAGCCGAACGAC
CGAGCGCAGCGAGTCAGTGAGCGAGGAAGCGGAAGAGCGCCTGATGCGGTATTTTCTCCTTACGCATCTG
TGCGGTATTTCACACCGCATATATGGTGCACTCTCAGTACAATCTGCTCTGATGCCGCATAGTTAAGCCA
GTATACACTCCGCTATCGCTACGTGACTGGGTCATGGCTGCGCCCCGACACCCGCCAACACCCGCTGACG
CGCCCTGACGGGCTTGTCTGCTCCCGGCATCCGCTTACAGACAAGCTGTGACCGTCTCCGGGAGCTGCAT
GTGTCAGAGGTTTTCACCGTCATCACCGAAACGCGCGAGGCAGCTGCGGTAAAGCTCATCAGCGTGGTCG
TGAAGCGATTCACAGATGTCTGCCTGTTCATCCGCGTCCAGCTCGTTGAGTTTCTCCAGAAGCGTTAATG
TCTGGCTTCTGATAAAGCGGGCCATGTTAAGGGCGGTTTTTTCCTGTTTGGTCACTGATGCCTCCGTGTA
AGGGGGATTTCTGTTCATGGGGGTAATGATACCGATGAAACGAGAGAGGATGCTCACGATACGGGTTACT
GATGATGAACATGCCCGGTTACTGGAACGTTGTGAGGGTAAACAACTGGCGGTATGGATGCGGCGGGACC
AGAGAAAAATCACTCAGGGTCAATGCCAGCGCTTCGTTAATACAGATGTAGGTGTTCCACAGGGTAGCCA
GCAGCATCCTGCGATGCAGATCCGGAACATAATGGTGCAGGGCGCTGACTTCCGCGTTTCCAGACTTTAC
GAAACACGGAAACCGAAGACCATTCATGTTGTTGCTCAGGTCGCAGACGTTTTGCAGCAGCAGTCGCTTC
ACGTTCGCTCGCGTATCGGTGATTCATTCTGCTAACCAGTAAGGCAACCCCGCCAGCCTAGCCGGGTCCT
CAACGACAGGAGCACGATCATGCGCACCCGTGGGGCCGCCATGCCGGCGATAATGGCCTGCTTCTCGCCG
AAACGTTTGGTGGCGGGACCAGTGACGAAGGCTTGAGCGAGGGCGTGCAAGATTCCGAATACCGCAAGCG
ACAGGCCGATCATCGTCGCGCTCCAGCGAAAGCGGTCCTCGCCGAAAATGACCCAGAGCGCTGCCGGCAC
CTGTCCTACGAGTTGCATGATAAAGAAGACAGTCATAAGTGCGGCGACGATAGTCATGCCCCGCGCCCAC
CGGAAGGAGCTGACTGGGTTGAAGGCTCTCAAGGGCATCGGTCGAGATCCCGGTGCCTAATGAGTGAGCT
AACTTACATTAATTGCGTTGCGCTCACTGCCCGCTTTCCAGTCGGGAAACCTGTCGTGCCAGCTGCATTA
ATGAATCGGCCAACGCGCGGGGAGAGGCGGTTTGCGTATTGGGCGCCAGGGTGGTTTTTCTTTTCACCAG
TGAGACGGGCAACAGCTGATTGCCCTTCACCGCCTGGCCCTGAGAGAGTTGCAGCAAGCGGTCCACGCTG
GTTTGCCCCAGCAGGCGAAAATCCTGTTTGATGGTGGTTAACGGCGGGATATAACATGAGCTGTCTTCGG
TATCGTCGTATCCCACTACCGAGATATCCGCACCAACGCGCAGCCCGGACTCGGTAATGGCGCGCATTGC
GCCCAGCGCCATCTGATCGTTGGCAACCAGCATCGCAGTGGGAACGATGCCCTCATTCAGCATTTGCATG
GTTTGTTGAAAACCGGACATGGCACTCCAGTCGCCTTCCCGTTCCGCTATCGGCTGAATTTGATTGCGAG
TGAGATATTTATGCCAGCCAGCCAGACGCAGACGCGCCGAGACAGAACTTAATGGGCCCGCTAACAGCGC
GATTTGCTGGTGACCCAATGCGACCAGATGCTCCACGCCCAGTCGCGTACCGTCTTCATGGGAGAAAATA
ATACTGTTGATGGGTGTCTGGTCAGAGACATCAAGAAATAACGCCGGAACATTAGTGCAGGCAGCTTCCA
CAGCAATGGCATCCTGGTCATCCAGCGGATAGTTAATGATCAGCCCACTGACGCGTTGCGCGAGAAGATT
GTGCACCGCCGCTTTACAGGCTTCGACGCCGCTTCGTTCTACCATCGACACCACCACGCTGGCACCCAGT
TGATCGGCGCGAGATTTAATCGCCGCGACAATTTGCGACGGCGCGTGCAGGGCCAGACTGGAGGTGGCAA
CGCCAATCAGCAACGACTGTTTGCCCGCCAGTTGTTGTGCCACGCGGTTGGGAATGTAATTCAGCTCCGC
CATCGCCGCTTCCACTTTTTCCCGCGTTTTCGCAGAAACGTGGCTGGCCTGGTTCACCACGCGGGAAACG
GTCTGATAAGAGACACCGGCATACTCTGCGACATCGTATAACGTTACTGGTTTCACATTCACCACCCTGA
ATTGACTCTCTTCCGGGCGCTATCATGCCATACCGCGAAAGGTTTTGCGCCATTCGATGGTGTCCGGGAT
CTCGACGCTCTCCCTTATGCGACTCCTGCATTAGGAAGCAGCCCAGTAGTAGGTTGAGGCCGTTGAGCAC
CGCCGCCGCAAGGAATGGTGCATGCAAGGAGATGGCGCCCAACAGTCCCCCGGCCACGGGGCCTGCCACC
ATACCCACGCCGAAACAAGCGCTCATGAGCCCGAAGTGGCGAGCCCGATCTTCCCCATCGGTGATGTCGG
CGATATAGGCGCCAGCAACCGCACCTGTGGCGCCGGTGATGCCGGCCACGATGCGTCCGGCGTAGAGGAT
CGAGATCTCGATCCCGCGAAATTAATACGACTCACTATAGGGGAATTGTGAGCGGATAACAATTCCCCTC
TAGAAATAATTTTGTTTAACTTTAAGAAGGAGATATACAATGAAGCGACGATGGAAAAAGAATTTCATAG
CCGTCTCAGCAGCCAACCGCTTTAAGAAAATCTCATCCTCCGGGGCACTTTTACCGCGGCTGGAAGTTCT
GTTCCAGGGGCCCATGGACTAATGAGGTACCGGATCCGAATTCGAGCTCCGTCGACAAGCTTGATATCGA
ATTCCTGCAGCCCAAACTGCAGTTGACAACATAAAAACTTTGTGTTATACTTGTAACGTAAGGAGGTAAT
GATTCAGTTTAAGGTTTACACCTATAAAAGAGAGAGCCGTTATCGTCTGTTTGTGGATGTACAGAGTGAT
ATTATTGACACGCCCGGGCGACGGATGGTGATCCCCCTGGCCAGTGCACGTCTGCTGTCAGATAAAGTCT
CCCGTGAACTTTACCCGGTGGTGCATATCGGGGATGAAAGCTGGCGCATGATGACCACCGATATGGCCAG
TGTGCCGGTCTCCGTTATCGGGGAAGAAGTGGCTGATCTCAGCCACCGCGAAAATGACATCAAAAACGCC
ATTAACCTGATGTTCTGGGGAATATAAGCTTGCGGCCGCACTCGAGCATCATCATCATCACCACCACCAC
CACCACTGAGATCCGGCTGCTAACAAAGCCCGAAAGGAAGCTGAGTTGGCTGCTGCCACCGCTGAGCAAT
AACTAGCATAACCCCTTGGGGCCTCTAAACGGGTCTTGAGGGGTTTTTTGCTGAAAGGAGGAACTATATC
CGGAT
