>Addgene plasmid #43995 | pCoofy24 | addgene partial sequence | sequence record 62771 | pBRrevBam 5'-GGTGATGTCGGCGATATAGG-3'
GCCGGCCACGATGCGTCCGGCGTAGAGGATCGAGATCTCGATCCCGCGAAATTAATACGACTCACTATAG
GGGAATTGTGAGCGGATAACAATTCCCCTCTAGAAATAATTTTGTTTAACTTTAAGAAGGAGATATACAA
TGAAGCGACGATGGAAAAAGAATTTCATAGCCGTCTCAGCAGCCAACCGCTTTAAGAAAATCTCATCCTC
CGGGGCACTTTTACCGCGGCTGGAAGTTCTGTTCCAGGGGCCCATGGACTAATGAGGTACCGGATCCGAA
TTCGAGCTCCGTCGACAAGCTTGATATCGAATTCCTGCAGCCCAAACTGCAGTTGACAACATAAAAACTT
TGTGTTATACTTGTAACGTAAGGAGGTAATGATTCAGTTTAAGGTTTACACCTATAAAAGAGAGAGCCGT
TATCGTCTGTTTGTGGATGTACAGAGTGATATTATTGACACGCCCGGGCGACGGATGGTGATCCCCCTGG
CCAGTGCACGTCTGCTGTCAGATAAAGTCTCCCGTGAACTTTACCCGGTGGTGCATATCGGGGATGAAAG
CTGGCGCATGATGACCACCGATATGGCCAGTGTGCCGGTCTCCGTTATCGGGGAAGAAGTGGCTGATCTC
AGCCACCGCGAAAATGACATCAAAAACGCCATTAACCTGATGTTCTGGGGAATATAAGCTTGCGGCCGCA
CTCGAGCATCATCATCATCACCACCACCACCACCACTGAGATCCGGCTGCTAACAAAGCCCGAAAGGAAG
CTGAGTTGGCTGCTGCCACCGCTGAGCAATAACTAGCATAACCCCTTGGGGCCTCTAAACGGGTCTTGAG
GGGTTTTTTGCTGAAAGGAGGAACTATATCCGGATTGGCGAATGGGACGCGCCCTGTAGCGGCGCATTAA
GCGCGGCGGG
